>Addgene plasmid #61848 | pcDNA5/FRT/TO(Neo)-Venus-Flag-WT wobbled cdc20 (1991) | addgene partial sequence | sequence record 103908 | CMV-F 5'-CGCAAATGGGCGGTAGGCGTG-3'
CTATATAAGCAGAGCTCTCCCTATCAGTGATAGAGATCTCCCTATCAGTGATAGAGATCGTCGACGAGCT
CGTTTAGTGAACCGTCAGATCGCCTGGAGACGCCATCCACGCTGTTTTGACCTCCATAGAAGACACCGGG
ACCGATCCAGCCTCCGGACTCTAGCGTTTAAACTTAAGATGGACTACAAAGACCATGACGGTGATTATAA
AGATCATGACATCGATTACAAGGATGACGATGACGGTACCGTGAGCAAGGGCGAGGAGCTGTTCACCGGG
GTGGTGCCCATCCTGGTCGAGCTGGACGGCGACGTAAACGGCCACAAGTTCAGCGTGTCCGGCGAGGGCG
AGGGCGATGCCACCTACGGCAAGCTGACCCTGAAGCTGATCTGCACCACCGGCAAGCTGCCCGTGCCCTG
GCCCACCCTCGTGACCACCCTGGGCTACGGCCTGCAGTGCTTCGCCCGCTACCCCGACCACATGAAGCAG
CACGACTTCTTCAAGTCCGCCATGCCCGAAGGCTACGTCCAGGAGCGCACCATCTTCTTCAAGGACGACG
GCAACTACAAGACCCGCGCCGAGGTGAAGTTCGAGGGCGACACCCTGGTGAACCGCATCGAGCTGAAGGG
CATCGACTTCAAGGAGGACGGCAACATCCTGGGGCACAAGCTGGAGTACAACTACAACAGCCACAACGTC
TATATCACCGCCGACAAGCAGAAGAACGGCATCAAGGCCAACTTCAAGATCCGCCACAACATCGAGGACG
GCGGCGTGCAGCTCGCCGACCACTACCAGCAGAACACCCCCATCGGCGACGGCCCCGTGCTGCTGCCCGA
CAACCACTACCTGAGCTACCAGTCCGCCCTGAGCAAAGACCCCAACGAGAAGCGCGATCACATGGTCCTG
CTGGAGTTCGTGACCGCCGCCGGGATCACTCTCGGCATGGACGAGCTGTACAAGGGATCCATGGCCCAAT
TTGCCTTTGAATCCGATCTTCATAGCCTCTTGCAACTCGACGCCCCTATTCCTAACGCCCCTCCCGCCAG
GTGGCAAAGGAAGGCTAAGAGGCT
