>Addgene plasmid #61848 | pcDNA5/FRT/TO(Neo)-Venus-Flag-WT wobbled cdc20 (1991) | addgene partial sequence | sequence record 103909 | BGH-rev 5'-TAGAAGGCACAGTCGAGG-3'
ACGGCGCCTCTAGACTCGAGCTACCTAATCCCCTGATGAATCAAAGAAGACTTAGCGGCGGAGGCTTTTT
CTCTTTCTCTTCTTCTGGCGGGATCGAGTTCGAAGCACCTCCACAAGCGGAGTGTTTCGTCGGCAGCGGC
ACTGGCGACGGTAGCGCCGTCGGGAGACATTGTGAGGGAGAGCACTCTACTGGTATGGCCCTTCAACTCG
GCGACTTTAGCCATTGTGGGATATTTCCAGATCACCAATTGATTTTGGGCGAACCCGTGCCCGCTAATCA
ATTCTTTATAGTGAGGGCTCCACAAAATACTACAGACTTGACTGTGAGCGTCGACAGCGGAGAGGCAAGC
GCCGCTACAGACGTTCCAAATCCTGATATGCCTGTCGGATGTACCTCCGCCGGTGGCGAGCACGTTACTT
TGCCAAGGGCACCAGGCCACAGCTTTCACGGCGCCCTGGTGTTGTGTAAAGGTTTGGAGGGGCACCCACC
CGCCTTCACCGGGGGCAGAGGGCCAGACGTTCACGAGATTGTCGTTGCCGCCGGAAGCGAGGTGCCTGCC
GTCGGGAGCCCACCTGAGGCCGCAGACCTCTTGAGAATGCCCGGAGAGGGTAGCGACGTGATGCTCGGCC
ACTCTCACGTCGTGATGATGAATATGCCCGCTCCTGCTGCCGGAACTGAGAATGTAAGAGTTCCAAGACA
AACTCCCGACCCTAGCGCTATGGGATGTCATGTTCCTCAATCTCTTTTGTTGTTGGACGTCCCACAATTG
GACTTCGGCGGAAGATGTCCCGACGGCGAGATAATTCCCTTCCTTAATCCAAGCGACGCTACTGATGTAC
TCGCCGGGTTGTTCCATCTGGAGCAATTGGAGAATATCGCCGCTAGAGGCGGACCAGAGATAGACGGAAT
TATCGAGGGCGACAGCGAGCACGTTGCCGCTGGACCAGTCGACCAAATTGAGATAGTAATCGTTCCTAAT
CTCGGG
