[The description below was written by a language model from this plasmid's Addgene catalogue record.]
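Description:
pcDNA5/FRT/TO(Neo)-Venus-Flag-WT wobbled cdc20 is a mammalian expression plasmid built on a laboratory-modified pcDNA5/FRT/TO backbone in which the mammalian selection marker is neomycin resistance (selection with G418). It is maintained in E. coli as a high-copy plasmid under ampicillin selection. The backbone name indicates the Flp-In/T-REx design. In that system, an FRT site allows Flp recombinase-mediated integration of the plasmid at a single pre-installed genomic FRT locus. The "TO" designation refers to tetracycline operator sequences associated with the CMV promoter, which make expression tetracycline/doxycycline-inducible in cells that carry the Tet repressor. No feature table is provided, so these elements are inferred from the backbone name rather than confirmed by annotation.

The insert is human CDC20, the mitotic co-activator of the anaphase-promoting complex/cyclosome and a target of the spindle assembly checkpoint. It is expressed from the CMV promoter with Venus and Flag tags at the N terminus, both supplied by the backbone. Venus allows live-cell fluorescence imaging and quantification of the protein, while Flag supports immunodetection and affinity purification. The coding sequence is otherwise wild type but is recorded as "wobbled". This term generally means silent changes at codon wobble positions, typically made so that the transgene resists siRNA directed against the endogenous transcript. The record does not give the specific changes or state their rationale.

The stated purpose is to generate stable RPE cell lines expressing wild-type CDC20. Such lines would plausibly serve as the wild-type reference in knockdown-and-rescue experiments alongside mutant versions.
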