Addgene plasmid #61848: pcDNA5/FRT/TO(Neo)-Venus-Flag-WT wobbled cdc20 (1991)
Purpose: for making stable RPE cells expressing WT cdc20
Depositing lab: Jonathon Pines. Depositing organization: Gurdon Institute.
Backbone
  Vector backbone: pcDNA5/FRT/TO(Neo)-Venus-Flag
  Backbone manufacturer: Pines Lab
  Vector type: Mammalian Expression
  Selectable markers: Neomycin (select with G418)
Growth in bacteria
  Bacterial resistance: Ampicillin, 100 μg/mL
  Growth temperature: 37°C
  Growth strain: DH5alpha
  Copy number: High Copy
Gene/Insert
  Gene/Insert name: cdc20
  Species: H. sapiens (human)
  Mutation: wobbled
  Entrez Gene: CDC20 (a.k.a. CDC20A, OOMD14, OZEMA14, bA276H19.3, p55CDC)
  Promoter: CMV
  Tag / fusion protein: Flag (N terminal on backbone); Venus (N terminal on backbone)
  Cloning method: Unknown
  Sequencing primers: 5′ CMV-F; 3′ BGHrev
Terms and licenses: Academic/Nonprofit Terms; Industry Terms: Not Available to Industry
How to cite: pcDNA5/FRT/TO(Neo)-Venus-Flag-WT wobbled cdc20 (1991) was a gift from Jonathon Pines (Addgene plasmid # 61848 ; http://n2t.net/addgene:61848 ; RRID:Addgene_61848)
